Addgene plasmid #145983: pAc5.1B-EGFP-DmTral-LSm-E23K-V5His6_B
Purpose: Insect Expression of DmTral-LSm-E23K
Depositing lab: Elisa Izaurralde. Depositing organization: Max Planck Institute for Developmental Biology. Publication: Similar modes of interaction enable Trailer Hitch and EDC3 to associate with DCP1 and Me31B in distinct protein complexes. Tritschler F, Eulalio A, Helms S, Schmidt S, Coles M, Weichenrieder O, Izaurralde E, Truffault V. Mol Cell Biol. 2008 Nov . 28(21):6695-708. 10.1128/MCB.00759-08 PubMed 18765641.
Backbone
  Vector backbone: Unknown
  Vector type: Insect Expression
Growth in bacteria
  Bacterial resistance: Ampicillin, 100 μg/mL
  Growth temperature: 37°C
  Growth strain: DH5alpha
  Copy number: Low Copy
Gene/Insert
  Gene/Insert name: DmTral-LSm-E23K (alt names: Trailer Hitch; Dm LSm15)
  Species: D. melanogaster (fly)
  Mutation: one silent mutation A198C compared to the sequence given by: NCBI:NM_140328.4 or UniProt Q9VTZ0.
  Entrez Gene: tral (a.k.a. Dmel_CG10686, BEST:GH08269, CG10686, DmLSm15, Dmel\CG10686, LSm15, Lsm15, Scd6p, TRAL, Tral, anon-EST:Posey139, anon-WO0172774.89, anon-WO02059370.24, p67, p70)
  Cloning method: Unknown
Terms and licenses: Academic/Nonprofit Terms; Industry Terms: Not Available to Industry
Depositor comments: Plasmids from this collection were made available to the research community and donated after the lab closed. Please note that the sequence provided by the depositing laboratory may be theoretical/predicted or based on Sanger sequencing results. There may be discrepancies between sequencing results obtained by Addgene and the depositor sequence. If an Addgene verified sequence is not available, please contact before placing your order to request that our lab fully sequence the plasmid.
How to cite: pAc5.1B-EGFP-DmTral-LSm-E23K-V5His6_B was a gift from Elisa Izaurralde (Addgene plasmid # 145983 ; http://n2t.net/addgene:145983 ; RRID:Addgene_145983)
