[The description below was written by a language model from this plasmid's Addgene catalogue record and pLannotate feature annotations shown in this document.]
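Description:
pAc5.1B-EGFP-DmTral-LSm-E23K-V5His6_B is a 6,359 nt insect-cell expression plasmid. The catalogue lists its backbone as unknown, although the name and annotated parts point to a pAc5.1-type vector. It is propagated in E. coli through a ColE1/pUC-family origin and selected with ampicillin via the β-lactamase gene and its own promoter. The origin is annotated as a high-copy type, whereas the catalogue entry records the plasmid as low copy. Short annotated fragments of a tetracycline efflux gene and SV40 large T antigen appear to be non-functional backbone remnants rather than working markers.

The expression cassette is driven by the Drosophila melanogaster actin 5C promoter, a strong constitutive promoter used in fly cell lines. Downstream lies an EGFP coding sequence, followed closely by an approximately 300 nt insert, then a V5 epitope tag and an SV40 polyadenylation signal. The automated annotation labels the insert as a fragment of human LSM14B. This reflects homology only, since the catalogue identifies it as the LSm domain of Drosophila Trailer Hitch (Tral, also called LSm15), the fly member of the same protein family. The insert carries the E23K substitution named in the construct, plus one silent A198C change relative to the reference sequence. The name also indicates a His6 tag after V5, but it is not separately annotated, and the record does not show whether the C-terminal tags are read in frame with the insert.

The construct provides expression of a GFP-tagged, point-mutated Tral LSm domain in insect cells. The associated publication concerns how Tral and EDC3 associate with DCP1 and Me31B, which suggests use in interaction or localisation studies, though the record does not state the mutation's specific effect.
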