Features (pLannotate 1.2.2; 10 found; start..end, strand, type, name):
     56..2568    +  promoter       Ac5 promoter: Drosophila melanogaster actin 5C promoter
   2588..3304    +  CDS            EGFP: EGFP is a basic (constitutively fluorescent) green fluorescent protein published in 1996, derived from Aequorea victoria. It is reported to be a rapidly-maturing weak dimer with moderate acid sensitivity.
   3320..3622    +  CDS            LSM14B (fragment): LS14B_HUMAN - Also known as C20orf40 From Homo sapiens (Human).
   3644..3685    +  CDS            V5 tag: epitope tag from simian virus 5
   3785..3919    -  polyA_signal   SV40 poly(A) signal: SV40 polyadenylation signal
   3942..4026    -  CDS            large T antigen (fragment): large T antigen from SV40 (simian virus 40)
   4027..4497    +  CDS            TcR (fragment): tetracycline efflux protein; tet; confers resistance to tetracycline
   4541..5129    -  rep_origin     ori: high-copy-number ColE1/pMB1/pBR322/pUC origin of replication
   5300..6160    -  CDS            AmpR: β-lactamase; bla; confers resistance to ampicillin, carbenicillin, and related antibiotics
   6161..6265    -  promoter       AmpR promoter: bla
>Addgene plasmid #145983 | pAc5.1B-EGFP-DmTral-LSm-E23K-V5His6_B | depositor full sequence | sequence record 288428 | Full Sequence
CTTCAAGGAATTAATTCTATATTCTAAAAACACAAATGATACTTCTAAAAAAAATCATGAATGGCATCAA
CTCTGAATCAAATCTTTGCAGATGCACCTACTTCTCATTTCCACTGTCACATCATTTTTCCAGATCTCGC
TGCCTGTTATGTGGCCCACAAACCAAGACACGTTTTATGGCCATTAAAGCTGGCTGATCGTCGCCAAACA
CCAAATACATATCAATATGTACATTCGAGAAAGAAGCGATCAAAGAAGCGTCTTCGGGCGAGTAGGAGAA
TGCGGAGGAGAAGGAGAACGAGCTGATCTAGTATCTCTCCACAATCCAATGCCAACTGACCAACTGGCCA
TATTCGGAGCAATTTGAAGCCAATTTCCATCGCCTGGCGATCGCTCCATTCTTGGCTATATGTTTTTCAC
CGTTCCCGGGGCCATTTTCAAAGACTCGTCGGTAAGATAAGATTGTGTCACTCGCTGTCTCTCTTCATTT
GTCGAAGAATGCTGAGGAATTTCGCGATGACGTCGGCGAGTATTTTGAAGAATGAGAATAATTTGTATTT
ATACGAAAATCAGTTAGTGGAATTTTCTACAAAAACATGTTATCTATAGATAATTTTGTTGCAAAATATG
TTGACTATGACAAAGATTGTATGTATATACCTTTAATGTATTCTCATTTTCTTATGTATTTATAATGGCA
ATGATGATACTGATGATATTTTAAGATGATGCCAGACCACAGGCTGATTTCTGCGTCTTTTGCCGAACGC
AGTGCATGTGCGGTTGTTGTTTTTTGGAATAGTTTCAATTTTCGGACTGTCCGCTTTGATTTCAGTTTCT
TGGCTTATTCAAAAAGCAAAGTAAAGCCAAAAAAGCGAGATGGCAATACCAAATGCGGCAAAACGGTAGT
GGAAGGAAAGGGGTGCGGGGCAGCGGAAGGAAGGGTGGGGCGGGGCGTGGCGGGGTCTGTGGCTGGGCGC
GACGTCACCGACGTTGGAGCCACTCCTTTGACCATGTGTGCGTGTGTGTATTATTCGTGTCTCGCCACTC
GCCGGTTGTTTTTTTCTTTTTATCTCGCTCTCTCTAGCGCCATCTCGTACGCATGCTCAACGCACCGCAT
GTTGCCGTGTCCTTTATGCGTCATTTTGGCTCGAAATAGGCAATTATTTAAACAAAGATTAGTCAACGAA
AACGCTAAAATAAATAAGTCTACAATATGGTTACTTATTGCCATGTGTGTGCAGCCAACGATAGCAACAA
AAGCAACAACACAGTGGCTTTCCCTCTTTCACTTTTTGTTTGCAAGCGCGTGCGAGCAAGACGGCACGAC
CGGCAAACGCAATTACGCTGACAAAGAGCAGACGAAGTTTTGGCCGAAAAACATCAAGGCGCCTGATACG
AATGCATTTGCAATAACAATTGCGATATTTAATATTGTTTATGAAGCTGTTTGACTTCAAAACACACAAA
AAAAAAAATAAAACAAATTATTTGAAAGAGAATTAGGAATCGGACAGCTTATCGTTACGGGCTAACAGCA
CACCGAGACGAAATAGCTTACCTGACGTCACAGCCTCTGGAAGAACTGCCGCCAAGCAGAGAGAGAGAGA
AAAAGAGGGAGAGCAGCTTAGACCGCATGTGCTTGTGTGTGAGGCGTCTCTCTCTTCGTCTCCTGTTTGC
GCAAACGCATAGACTGCACTGAGAAAATCGATTACCTATTTTTTATGAATGAATATTTGCACTATTACTA
TTCAAAACTATTAAGATAGCAATCACATTCAATAGCCAAATACTATACCACCTGAGCGATGCAACGAAAT
GATCAATTTGAGCAAAAATGCTGCATATTTAGGACGGCATCATTATAGAAATGCTTCTTGCTGTGTACTT
TTCTCTCGTCTGGCAGCTGTTTCGCCGTTATTGTTAAAACCGGCTTAAGTTAGGTGTGTTTTCTACGACT
AGTGATGCCCCTACTAGAAGATGTGTGTTGCACAAATGTCCCTGAATAACCAATTTGAAGTGCAGATAGC
AGTAAACGTAAGCTAATATGAATATTATTTAACTGTAATGTTTTAATATCGCTGGACATTACTAATAAAC
CCACTATAAACACATGTACATATGTATGTTTTGGCATACAATGAGTAGTTGGGGAAAAAATGTGTAAAAG
CACCGTGACCATCACAGCATAAAGATAACCAGCTGAAGTATCGAATATGAGTAACCCCCAAATTGAATCA
CATGCCGCAACTGATAGGACCCATGGAAGTACACTCTTCATGGCGATATACAAGACACACACAAGCACGA
ACACCCAGTTGCGGAGGAAATTCTCCGTAAATGAAAACCCAATCGGCGAACAATTCATACCCATATATGG
TAAAAGTTTTGAACGCGACTTGAGAGCGGAGAGCATTGCGGCTGATAAGGTTTTAGCGCTAAGCGGGCTT
TATAAAACGGGCTGCGGGACCAGTTTTCATATCACTACCGTTTGAGTTCTTGTGCTGTGTGGATACTCCT
CCCGACACAAAGCCGCTCCATCAGCCAGCAGTCGTCTAATCCAGAGACCCCGGATCGGGGTACCAACATG
GTGAGCAAGGGCGAGGAGCTGTTCACCGGGGTGGTGCCCATCCTGGTCGAGCTGGACGGCGACGTAAACG
GCCACAAGTTCAGCGTGTCCGGCGAGGGCGAGGGCGATGCCACCTACGGCAAGCTGACCCTGAAGTTCAT
CTGCACCACCGGCAAGCTGCCCGTGCCCTGGCCCACCCTCGTGACCACCCTGACCTACGGCGTGCAGTGC
TTCAGCCGCTACCCCGACCACATGAAGCAGCACGACTTCTTCAAGTCCGCCATGCCCGAAGGCTACGTCC
AGGAGCGCACCATCTTCTTCAAGGACGACGGCAACTACAAGACCCGCGCCGAGGTGAAGTTCGAGGGCGA
CACCCTGGTGAACCGCATCGAGCTGAAGGGCATCGACTTCAAGGAGGACGGCAACATCCTGGGGCACAAG
CTGGAGTACAACTACAACAGCCACAACGTCTATATCATGGCCGACAAGCAGAAGAACGGCATCAAGGTGA
ACTTCAAGATCCGCCACAACATCGAGGACGGCAGCGTGCAGCTCGCCGACCACTACCAGCAGAACACCCC
CATCGGCGACGGCCCCGTGCTGCTGCCCGACAACCACTACCTGAGCACCCAGTCCGCCCTGAGCAAAGAC
CCCAACGAGAAGCGCGATCACATGGTCCTGCTGGAGTTCGTGACCGCCGCCGGGATCACTCTCGGCATGG
ACGAGCTGTACAAGCCAAGCTTGAATTCTATGAGCGGGGGATTACCGGAGTTGGGCTCCAAAATCAGCCT
CATTTCCAAGGCGGACATTCGATACAAGGGCCGCCTGTACACGGTGGATCCGCAGGAGTGCACCATTGCG
CTCTCGAGTGTGCGATCCTTCGGTACAGAAGATCGGGACACCCAGTTCCAGATAGCGCCGCAATCGCAGA
TCTACGACTACATCCTCTTCCGTGGCTCGGACATCAAGGACATTCGCGTTGTCAACAACCACACGCTGCC
GCACCACAATGACCCGGCGATCATGCAGGCGCAGCTCGGCGGCCGCTCGAGTCTAGAGGGCCCGCGGTTC
GAAGGTAAGCCTATCCCTAACCCTCTCCTCGGTCTCGATTCTACGCGTACCGGTCATCATCACCATCACC
ATTGAGTTTAAACCCGCTGATCAGCCTCGACTGTGCCTTCTAAGGCCTGAGCTCGCTGATCAGCCTCGAT
CGAGGATCCAGACATGATAAGATACATTGATGAGTTTGGACAAACCACAACTAGAATGCAGTGAAAAAAA
TGCTTTATTTGTGAAATTTGTGATGCTATTGCTTTATTTGTAACCATTATAAGCTGCAATAAACAAGTTA
ACAACAACAATTGCATTCATTTTATGTTTCAGGTTCAGGGGGAGGTGTGGGAGGTTTTTTAAAGCAAGTA
AAACCTCTACAAATGTGGTATGGCTGATTATGATCAGTCGACCGATGCCCTTGAGAGCCTTCAACCCAGT
CAGCTCCTTCCGGTGGGCGCGGGGCATGACTATCGTCGCCGCACTTATGACTGTCTTCTTTATCATGCAA
CTCGTAGGACAGGTGCCGGCAGCGCTCTGGGTCATTTTCGGCGAGGACCGCTTTCGCTGGAGCGCGACGA
TGATCGGCCTGTCGCTTGCGGTATTCGGAATCTTGCACGCCCTCGCTCAAGCCTTCGTCACTGGTCCCGC
CACCAAACGTTTCGGCGAGAAGCAGGCCATTATCGCCGGCATGGCGGCCGACGCGCTGGGCTACGTCTTG
CTGGCGTTCGCGACGCGAGGCTGGATGGCCTTCCCCATTATGATTCTTCTCGCTTCCGGCGGCATCGGGA
TGCCCGCGTTGCAGGCCATGCTGTCCAGGCAGGTAGATGACGACCATCAGGGACAGCTTCAAGGATCGCT
CGCGGCTCTTACCAGCCAGCAAAAGGCCAGGAACCGTAAAAAGGCCGCGTTGCTGGCGTTTTTCCATAGG
CTCCGCCCCCCTGACGAGCATCACAAAAATCGACGCTCAAGTCAGAGGTGGCGAAACCCGACAGGACTAT
AAAGATACCAGGCGTTTCCCCCTGGAAGCTCCCTCGTGCGCTCTCCTGTTCCGACCCTGCCGCTTACCGG
ATACCTGTCCGCCTTTCTCCCTTCGGGAAGCGTGGCGCTTTCTCAATGCTCACGCTGTAGGTATCTCAGT
TCGGTGTAGGTCGTTCGCTCCAAGCTGGGCTGTGTGCACGAACCCCCCGTTCAGCCCGACCGCTGCGCCT
TATCCGGTAACTATCGTCTTGAGTCCAACCCGGTAAGACACGACTTATCGCCACTGGCAGCAGCCACTGG
TAACAGGATTAGCAGAGCGAGGTATGTAGGCGGTGCTACAGAGTTCTTGAAGTGGTGGCCTAACTACGGC
TACACTAGAAGGACAGTATTTGGTATCTGCGCTCTGCTGAAGCCAGTTACCTTCGGAAAAAGAGTTGGTA
GCTCTTGATCCGGCAAACAAACCACCGCTGGTAGCGGTGGTTTTTTTGTTTGCAAGCAGCAGATTACGCG
CAGAAAAAAAGGATCTCAAGAAGATCCTTTGATCTTTTCTACGGGGTCTGACGCTCAGTGGAACGAAAAC
TCACGTTAAGGGATTTTGGTCATGAGATTATCAAAAAGGATCTTCACCTAGATCCTTTTAAATTAAAAAT
GAAGTTTTAAATCAATCTAAAGTATATATGAGTAAACTTGGTCTGACAGTTACCAATGCTTAATCAGTGA
GGCACCTATCTCAGCGATCTGTCTATTTCGTTCATCCATAGTTGCCTGACTCCCCGTCGTGTAGATAACT
ACGATACGGGAGGGCTTACCATCTGGCCCCAGTGCTGCAATGATACCGCGAGACCCACGCTCACCGGCTC
CAGATTTATCAGCAATAAACCAGCCAGCCGGAAGGGCCGAGCGCAGAAGTGGTCCTGCAACTTTATCCGC
CTCCATCCAGTCTATTAATTGTTGCCGGGAAGCTAGAGTAAGTAGTTCGCCAGTTAATAGTTTGCGCAAC
GTTGTTGCCATTGCTGCAGGCATCGTGGTGTCACGCTCGTCGTTTGGTATGGCTTCATTCAGCTCCGGTT
CCCAACGATCAAGGCGAGTTACATGATCCCCCATGTTGTGCAAAAAAGCGGTTAGCTCCTTCGGTCCTCC
GATCGTTGTCAGAAGTAAGTTGGCCGCAGTGTTATCACTCATGGTTATGGCAGCACTGCATAATTCTCTT
ACTGTCATGCCATCCGTAAGATGCTTTTCTGTGACTGGTGAGTACTCAACCAAGTCATTCTGAGAATAGT
GTATGCGGCGACCGAGTTGCTCTTGCCCGGCGTCAACACGGGATAATACCGCGCCACATAGCAGAACTTT
AAAAGTGCTCATCATTGGAAAACGTTCTTCGGGGCGAAAACTCTCAAGGATCTTACCGCTGTTGAGATCC
AGTTCGATGTAACCCACTCGTGCACCCAACTGATCTTCAGCATCTTTTACTTTCACCAGCGTTTCTGGGT
GAGCAAAAACAGGAAGGCAAAATGCCGCAAAAAAGGGAATAAGGGCGACACGGAAATGTTGAATACTCAT
ACTCTTCCTTTTTCAATATTATTGAAGCATTTATCAGGGTTATTGTCTCATGAGCGGATACATATTTGAA
TGTATTTAGAAAAATAAACAAATAGGGGTTCCGCGCACATTTCCCCGAAAAGTGCCACCTGACGTCTAAG
AAACCATTATTATCATGACATTAACCTATAAAAATAGGCGTATCACGAGGCCCTTTCGT
